>Addgene plasmid #75983 | MAPK10 gRNA (BRDN0001148098) | addgene full sequence | sequence record 184954 | Addgene Assembled Sequence
CCCGGGTGCAAAGATGGATAAAGTTTTAAACAGAGAGGAATCTTTGCAGCTAATGGACCTTCTAGGTCTT
GAAAGGAGTGGGAATTGGCTCCGGTGCCCGTCAGTGGGCAGAGCGCACATCGCCCACAGTCCCCGAGAAG
TTGGGGGGAGGGGTCGGCAATTGATCCGGTGCCTAGAGAAGGTGGCGCGGGGTAAACTGGGAAAGTGATG
TCGTGTACTGGCTCCGCCTTTTTCCCGAGGGTGGGGGAGAACCGTATATAAGTGCAGTAGTCGCCGTGAA
CGTTCTTTTTCGCAACGGGTTTGCCGCCAGAACACAGGTAAGTGCCGTGTGTGGTTCCCGCGGGCCTGGC
CTCTTTACGGGTTATGGCCCTTGCGTGCCTTGAATTACTTCCACCTGGCTGCAGTACGTGATTCTTGATC
CCGAGCTTCGGGTTGGAAGTGGGTGGGAGAGTTCGAGGCCTTGCGCTTAAGGAGCCCCTTCGCCTCGTGC
TTGAGTTGAGGCCTGGCCTGGGCGCTGGGGCCGCCGCGTGCGAATCTGGTGGCACCTTCGCGCCTGTCTC
GCTGCTTTCGATAAGTCTCTAGCCATTTAAAATTTTTGATGACCTGCTGCGACGCTTTTTTTCTGGCAAG
ATAGTCTTGTAAATGCGGGCCAAGATCTGCACACTGGTATTTCGGTTTTTGGGGCCGCGGGCGGCGACGG
GGCCCGTGCGTCCCAGCGCACATGTTCGGCGAGGCGGGGCCTGCGAGCGCGGCCACCGAGAATCGGACGG
GGGTAGTCTCAAGCTGGCCGGCCTGCTCTGGTGCCTGGCCTCGCGCCGCCGTGTATCGCCCCGCCCTGGG
CGGCAAGGCTGGCCCGGTCGGCACCAGTTGCGTGAGCGGAAAGATGGCCGCTTCCCGGCCCTGCTGCAGG
GAGCTCAAAATGGAGGACGCGGCGCTCGGGAGAGCGGGCGGGTGAGTCACCCACACAAAGGAAAAGGGCC
TTTCCGTCCTCAGCCGTCGCTTCATGTGACTCCACGGAGTACCGGGCGCCGTCCAGGCACCTCGATTAGT
TCTCGAGCTTTTGGAGTACGTCGTCTTTAGGTTGGGGGGAGGGGTTTTATGCGATGGAGTTTCCCCACAC
TGAGTGGGTGGAGACTGAAGTTAGGCCAGCTTGGCACTTGATGTAATTCTCCTTGGAATTTGCCCTTTTT
GAGTTTGGATCTTGGTTCATTCTCAAGCCTCAGACAGTGGTTCAAAGTTTTTTTCTTCCATTTCAGGTGT
CGTGACGTACGGCCACCATGACCGAGTACAAGCCCACGGTGCGCCTCGCCACCCGCGACGACGTCCCCAG
GGCCGTACGCACCCTCGCCGCCGCGTTCGCCGACTACCCCGCCACGCGCCACACCGTCGATCCGGACCGC
CACATCGAGCGGGTCACCGAGCTGCAAGAACTCTTCCTCACGCGCGTCGGGCTCGACATCGGCAAGGTGT
GGGTCGCGGACGACGGCGCCGCCGTGGCGGTCTGGACCACGCCGGAGAGCGTCGAAGCGGGGGCGGTGTT
CGCCGAGATCGGCCCGCGCATGGCCGAGTTGAGCGGTTCCCGGCTGGCCGCGCAGCAACAGATGGAAGGC
CTCCTGGCGCCGCACCGGCCCAAGGAGCCCGCGTGGTTCCTGGCCACCGTCGGAGTCTCGCCCGACCACC
AGGGCAAGGGTCTGGGCAGCGCCGTCGTGCTCCCCGGAGTGGAGGCGGCCGAGCGCGCCGGGGTGCCCGC
CTTCCTGGAGACCTCCGCGCCCCGCAACCTCCCCTTCTACGAGCGGCTCGGCTTCACCGTCACCGCCGAC
GTCGAGGTGCCCGAAGGACCGCGCACCTGGTGCATGACCCGCAAGCCCGGTGCCTGAACGCGTTAAGTCG
ACAATCAACCTCTGGATTACAAAATTTGTGAAAGATTGACTGGTATTCTTAACTATGTTGCTCCTTTTAC
GCTATGTGGATACGCTGCTTTAATGCCTTTGTATCATGCTATTGCTTCCCGTATGGCTTTCATTTTCTCC
TCCTTGTATAAATCCTGGTTGCTGTCTCTTTATGAGGAGTTGTGGCCCGTTGTCAGGCAACGTGGCGTGG
TGTGCACTGTGTTTGCTGACGCAACCCCCACTGGTTGGGGCATTGCCACCACCTGTCAGCTCCTTTCCGG
GACTTTCGCTTTCCCCCTCCCTATTGCCACGGCGGAACTCATCGCCGCCTGCCTTGCCCGCTGCTGGACA
GGGGCTCGGCTGTTGGGCACTGACAATTCCGTGGTGTTGTCGGGGAAATCATCGTCCTTTCCTTGGCTGC
TCGCCTGTGTTGCCACCTGGATTCTGCGCGGGACGTCCTTCTGCTACGTCCCTTCGGCCCTCAATCCAGC
GGACCTTCCTTCCCGCGGCCTGCTGCCGGCTCTGCGGCCTCTTCCGCGTCTTCGCCTTCGCCCTCAGACG
AGTCGGATCTCCCTTTGGGCCGCCTCCCCGCGTCGACTTTAAGACCAATGACTTACAAGGCAGCTGTAGA
TCTTAGCCACTTTTTAAAAGAAAAGGGGGGACTGGAAGGGCTAATTCACTCCCAACGAAGACAAGATCTG
CTTTTTGCTTGTACTGGGTCTCTCTGGTTAGACCAGATCTGAGCCTGGGAGCTCTCTGGCTAACTAGGGA
ACCCACTGCTTAAGCCTCAATAAAGCTTGCCTTGAGTGCTTCAAGTAGTGTGTGCCCGTCTGTTGTGTGA
CTCTGGTAACTAGAGATCCCTCAGACCCTTTTAGTCAGTGTGGAAAATCTCTAGCAGTACGTATAGTAGT
TCATGTCATCTTATTATTCAGTATTTATAACTTGCAAAGAAATGAATATCAGAGAGTGAGAGGAACTTGT
TTATTGCAGCTTATAATGGTTACAAATAAAGCAATAGCATCACAAATTTCACAAATAAAGCATTTTTTTC
ACTGCATTCTAGTTGTGGTTTGTCCAAACTCATCAATGTATCTTATCATGTCTGGCTCTAGCTATCCCGC
CCCTAACTCCGCCCATCCCGCCCCTAACTCCGCCCAGTTCCGCCCATTCTCCGCCCCATGGCTGACTAAT
TTTTTTTATTTATGCAGAGGCCGAGGCCGCCTCGGCCTCTGAGCTATTCCAGAAGTAGTGAGGAGGCTTT
TTTGGAGGCCTAGGGACGTACCCAATTCGCCCTATAGTGAGTCGTATTACGCGCGCTCACTGGCCGTCGT
TTTACAACGTCGTGACTGGGAAAACCCTGGCGTTACCCAACTTAATCGCCTTGCAGCACATCCCCCTTTC
GCCAGCTGGCGTAATAGCGAAGAGGCCCGCACCGATCGCCCTTCCCAACAGTTGCGCAGCCTGAATGGCG
AATGGG
[124 nt withheld, positions 3367-3490]
C
[91 nt withheld, positions 3492-3582]
A
[49 nt withheld, positions 3584-3632]
CCTTTGACGTTGGAGTCCACGTTCTTT
[37 nt withheld, positions 3660-3696]
ACCCTATCTCGGTCTATTCTTTTGATTTATAAGGGATTTTGCCGATTTCGGCCTATTGGTTAAAAAATGA
GCTGATTTAACAAAAATTTAACGCGAATTTTAACAAAATATTAACGCTTACAATTTAGGTGGCACTTTTC
GGGGAAATGTGCGCGGAACCCCTATTTGTTTATTTTTCTAAATACATTCAAATATGTATCCGCTCATGAG
ACAATAACCCTGATAAATGCTTCAATAATATTGAAAAAGGAAGAGTATGAGTATTCAACATTTCCGTGTC
GCCCTTATTCCCTTTTTTGCGGCATTTTGCCTTCCTGTTTTTGCTCACCCAGAAACGCTGGTGAAAGTAA
AAGATGCTGAAGATCAGTTGGGTGCACGAGTGGGTTACATCGAACTGGATCTCAACAGCGGTAAGATCCT
TGAGAGTTTTCGCCCCGAAGAACGTTTTCCAATGATGAGCACTTTTAAAGTTCTGCTATGTGGCGCGGTA
TTATCCCGTATTGACGCCGGGCAAGAGCAACTCGGTCGCCGCATACACTATTCTCAGAATGACTTGGTTG
AGTACTCACCAGTCACAGAAAAGCATCTTACGGATGGCATGACAGTAAGAGAATTATGCAGTGCTGCCAT
AACCATGAGTGATAACACTGCGGCCAACTTACTTCTGACAACGATCGGAGGACCGAAGGAGCTAACCGCT
TTTTTGCACAACATGGGGGATCATGTAACTCGCCTTGATCGTTGGGAACCGGAGCTGAATGAAGCCATAC
CAAACGACGAGCGTGACACCACGATGCCTGTAGCAATGGCAACAACGTTGCGCAAACTATTAACTGGCGA
ACTACTTACTCTAGCTTCCCGGCAACAATTAATAGACTGGATGGAGGCGGATAAAGTTGCAGGACCACTT
CTGCGCTCGGCCCTTCCGGCTGGCTGGTTTATTGCTGATAAATCTGGAGCCGGTGAGCGTGGGTCTCGCG
GTATCATTGCAGCACTGGGGCCAGATGGTAAGCCCTCCCGTATCGTAGTTATCTACACGACGGGGAGTCA
GGCAACTATGGATGAACGAAATAGACAGATCGCTGAGATAGGTGCCTCACTGATTAAGCATTGGTAACTG
TCAGACCAAGTTTACTCATATATACTTTAGATTGATTTAAAACTTCATTTTTAATTTAAAAGGATCTAGG
TGAAGATCCTTTTTGATAATCTCATGACCAAAATCCCTTAACGTGAGTTTTCGTTCCACTGAGCGTCAGA
CCCCGTAGAAAAGATCAAAGGATCTTCTTGAGATCCTTTTTTTCTGCGCGTAATCTGCTGCTTGCAAACA
AAAAAACCACCGCTACCAGCGGTGGTTTGTTTGCCGGATCAAGAGCTACCAACTCTTTTTCCGAAGGTAA
CTGGCTTCAGCAGAGCGCAGATACCAAATACTGTTCTTCTAGTGTAGCCGTAGTTAGGCCACCACTTCAA
GAACTCTGTAGCACCGCCTACATACCTCGCTCTGCTAATCCTGTTACCAGTGGCTGCTGCCAGTGGCGAT
AAGTCGTGTCTTACCGGGTTGGACTCAAGACGATAGTTACCGGATAAGGCGCAGCGGTCGGGCTGAACGG
GGGGTTCGTGCACACAGCCCAGCTTGGAGCGAACGACCTACACCGAACTGAGATACCTACAGCGTGAGCT
ATGAGAAAGCGCCACGCTTCCCGAAGGGAGAAAGGCGGACAGGTATCCGGTAAGCGGCAGGGTCGGAACA
GGAGAGCGCACGAGGGAGCTTCCAGGGGGAAACGCCTGGTATCTTTATAGTCCTGTCGGGTTTCGCCACC
TCTGACTTGAGCGTCGATTTTTGTGATGCTCGTCAGGGGGGCGGAGCCTATGGAAAAACGCCAGCAACGC
GGCCTTTTTACGGTTCCTGGCCTTTTGCTGGCCTTTTGCTCACATGTTCTTTCCTGCGTTATCCCCTGAT
TCTGTGGATAACCGTATTACCGCCTTTGAGTGAGCTGATACCGCTCGCCGCAGCCGAACGACCGAGCGCA
GCGAGTCAGTGAGCGAGGAAGCGGAAGAGCGCCCAATACGCAAACCGCCTCTCCCCGCGCGTTGGCCGAT
TCATTAATGCAGCTGGCACGACAGGTTTCCCGACTGGAAAGCGGGCAGTGAGCGCAACGCAATTAATGTG
AGTTAGCTCACTCATTAGGCACCCCAGGCTTTACACTTTATGCTTCCGGCTCGTATGTTGTGTGGAATTG
TGAGCGGATAACAATTTCACACAGGAAACAGCTATGACCATGATTACGCCAAGCGCGCAATTAACCCTCA
CTAAAGGGAACAAAAGCTGGAGCTGCAAGCTTAATGTAGTCTTATGCAATACTCTTGTAGTCTTGCAACA
TGGTAACGATGAGTTAGCAACATGCCTTACAAGGAGAGAAAAAGCACCGTGCATGCCGATTGGTGGAAGT
AAGGTGGTACGATCGTGCCTTATTAGGAAGGCAACAGACGGGTCTGACATGGATTGGACGAACCACTGAA
TTGCCGCATTGCAGAGATATTGTATTTAAGTGCCTAGCTCGATACATAAACGGGTCTCTCTGGTTAGACC
AGATCTGAGCCTGGGAGCTCTCTGGCTAACTAGGGAACCCACTGCTTAAGCCTCAATAAAGCTTGCCTTG
AGTGCTTCAAGTAGTGTGTGCCCGTCTGTTGTGTGACTCTGGTAACTAGAGATCCCTCAGACCCTTTTAG
TCAGTGTGGAAAATCTCTAGCAGTGGCGCCCGAACAGGGACTTGAAAGCGAAAGGGAAACCAGAGGAGCT
CTCTCGACGCAGGACTCGGCTTGCTGAAGCGCGCACGGCAAGAGGCGAGGGGCGGCGACTGGTGAGTACG
CCAAAAATTTTGACTAGCGGAGGCTAGAAGGAGAGAGATGGGTGCGAGAGCGTCAGTATTAAGCGGGGGA
GAATTAGATCGCGATGGGAAAAAATTCGGTTAAGGCCAGGGGGAAAGAAAAAATATAAATTAAAACATAT
AGTATGGGCAAGCAGGGAGCTAGAACGATTCGCAGTTAATCCTGGCCTGTTAGAAACATCAGAAGGCTGT
AGACAAATACTGGGACAGCTACAACCATCCCTTCAGACAGGATCAGAAGAACTTAGATCATTATATAATA
CAGTAGCAACCCTCTATTGTGTGCATCAAAGGATAGAGATAAAAGACACCAAGGAAGCTTTAGACAAGAT
AGAGGAAGAGCAAAACAAAAGTAAGACCACCGCACAGCAAGCGGCCGCTGATCTTCAGACCTGGAGGAGG
AGATATGAGGGACAATTGGAGAAGTGAATTATATAAATATAAAGTAGTAAAAATTGAACCATTAGGAGTA
GCACCCACCAAGGCAAAGAGAAGAGTGGTGCAGAGAGAAAAAAGAGCAGTGGGAATAGGAGCTTTGTTCC
TTGGGTTCTTGGGAGCAGCAGGAAGCACTATGGGCGCAGCGTCAATGACGCTGACGGTACAGGCCAGACA
ATTATTGTCTGGTATAGTGCAGCAGCAGAACAATTTGCTGAGGGCTATTGAGGCGCAACAGCATCTGTTG
CAACTCACAGTCTGGGGCATCAAGCAGCTCCAGGCAAGAATCCTGGCTGTGGAAAGATACCTAAAGGATC
AACAGCTCCTGGGGATTTGGGGTTGCTCTGGAAAACTCATTTGCACCACTGCTGTGCCTTGGAATGCTAG
TTGGAGTAATAAATCTCTGGAACAGATTTGGAATCACACGACCTGGATGGAGTGGGACAGAGAAATTAAC
AATTACACAAGCTTAATACACTCCTTAATTGAAGAATCGCAAAACCAGCAAGAAAAGAATGAACAAGAAT
TATTGGAATTAGATAAATGGGCAAGTTTGTGGAATTGGTTTAACATAACAAATTGGCTGTGGTATATAAA
ATTATTCATAATGATAGTAGGAGGCTTGGTAGGTTTAAGAATAGTTTTTGCTGTACTTTCTATAGTGAAT
AGAGTTAGGCAGGGATATTCACCATTATCGTTTCAGACCCACCTCCCAACCCCGAGGGGACCCAGAGAGG
GCCTATTTCCCATGATTCCTTCATATTTGCATATACGATACAAGGCTGTTAGAGAGATAATTAGAATTAA
TTTGACTGTAAACACAAAGATATTAGTACAAAATACGTGACGTAGAAAGTAATAATTTCTTGGGTAGTTT
GCAGTTTTAAAATTATGTTTTAAAATGGACTATCATATGCTTACCGTAACTTGAAAGTATTTCGATTTCT
TGGCTTTATATATCTTGTGGAAAGGACGAAACACCGCTGCTGTACCAAATGTTGTGGTTTTAGAGCTAGA
AATAGCAAGTTAAAATAAGGCTAGTCCGTTATCAACTTGAAAAAGTGGCACCGAGTCGGTGCTTTTTTAA
GCTTGGCGTAACTAGATCTTGAGACAAATGGCAGTATTCATCCACAATTTTAAAAGAAAAGGGGGGATTG
GGGGGTACAGTGCAGGGGAAAGAATAGTAGACATAATAGCAACAGACATACAAACTAAAGAATTACAAAA
ACAAATTACAAAAATTCAAAATTTTCGGGTTTATTACAGGGACAGCAGAGATCCACTTTGGCGCCGGCTC
GAGGGGG
Features (pLannotate 1.2.2; 29 found; start..end, strand, type, name):
     14..80      +  CDS            small t antigen (fragment): SV40 (simian virus 40) small t antigen
    106..317     +  promoter       EF-1α core promoter: core promoter for human elongation factor EF-1α
    318..1256    +  intron         EF-1α intron A: intron upstream of the start codon of human EF-1α
   1278..1877    +  CDS            PuroR (fragment): puromycin N-acetyltransferase; pac from Streptomyces; confers resistance to puromycin
   1893..2481    +  misc_feature   WPRE: woodchuck hepatitis virus posttranscriptional regulatory element
   2532..2551    +  misc_feature   cPPT/CTS (fragment): central polypurine tract and central termination sequence of HIV-1
   2553..2786    +  LTR            3' LTR (ΔU3): self-inactivating 3' long terminal repeat (LTR) from HIV-1
   2864..2985    +  polyA_signal   SV40 poly(A) signal: SV40 polyadenylation signal
   3025..3160    +  rep_origin     SV40 ori: SV40 origin of replication
   3181..3199    -  promoter       T7 promoter: promoter for bacteriophage T7 RNA polymerase
   3207..3362    +  CDS            lacZα (fragment): LacZα fragment of β-galactosidase; lacZ fragment
   3367..3795    +  rep_origin     f1 ori (sequence partly withheld): f1 bacteriophage origin of replication; arrow indicates direction of (+) strand synthesis
   3848..3952    +  promoter       AmpR promoter: bla
   3953..4813    +  CDS            AmpR: β-lactamase; bla; confers resistance to ampicillin, carbenicillin, and related antibiotics
   4984..5572    +  rep_origin     ori: high-copy-number ColE1/pMB1/pBR322/pUC origin of replication
   5755..5847    +  CDS            lacI (fragment): lac repressor; lacI; The lac repressor binds to the lac operator to inhibit transcription in E. coli. This inhibition can be relieved by adding lactose or isopropyl-β-D-thiogalactopyranoside (IPTG).
   5860..5881    +  protein_bind   CAP binding site: CAP binding activates transcription in the presence of cAMP. E. coli catabolite activator protein
   5896..5926    +  promoter       lac promoter: promoter for the E. coli lac operon
   5934..5950    +  protein_bind   lac operator: The lac repressor binds to the lac operator to inhibit transcription in E. coli. This inhibition can be relieved by adding lactose or isopropyl-β-D-thiogalactopyranoside (IPTG). lac repressor encoded by lacI
   5995..6013    +  promoter       T3 promoter: promoter for bacteriophage T3 RNA polymerase
   6041..6267    +  promoter       RSV promoter: Rous sarcoma virus enhancer/promoter
   6268..6448    +  LTR            5' LTR (truncated): truncated 5' long terminal repeat (LTR) from HIV-1
   6495..6620    +  misc_feature   HIV-1 Ψ: packaging signal of human immunodeficiency virus type 1
   6604..6967    +  CDS            HIV-1 gag (fragment): gag protein from human immunodeficiency virus 1; gag
   7113..7346    +  misc_feature   RRE: The Rev response element (RRE) of HIV-1 allows for Rev-dependent mRNA export from the nucleus to the cytoplasm.
   7723..7749    +  CDS            Rev (fragment): human immunodeficiency virus 1 (HIV-1) Rev protein; rev; enhances nuclear export of unspliced and incompletely spliced viral mRNAs
   7753..7993    +  promoter       U6 promoter: RNA polymerase III promoter for human U6 snRNA
   8023..8098    +  misc_RNA       gRNA scaffold: guide RNA scaffold for the Streptococcus pyogenes CRISPR/Cas9 system
   8154..8271    +  misc_feature   cPPT/CTS: central polypurine tract and central termination sequence of HIV-1
