[The description below was written by a language model from this plasmid's Addgene catalogue record and pLannotate feature annotations shown in this document.]
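Description:
MAPK10 gRNA (BRDN0001148098) is a third-generation lentiviral guide RNA plasmid built on the lentiGuide-Puro backbone and designed to target human MAPK10 (also known as JNK3), a member of the MAP kinase family. In bacteria it is maintained at high copy through a ColE1/pUC-type origin and selected with ampicillin via the β-lactamase gene. An f1 origin, an SV40 origin and remnants of lac, T7 and T3 cloning-vector elements are also annotated in the backbone.

The lentiviral cassette begins with an RSV promoter fused to a truncated HIV-1 5' LTR, which makes genomic RNA transcription in packaging cells Tat-independent. It continues through the Ψ packaging signal with a partial gag sequence, the Rev response element and a cPPT/CTS. It ends in a self-inactivating ΔU3 3' LTR followed by an SV40 polyadenylation signal.

Between the LTRs, a human U6 RNA polymerase III promoter drives the 20-nt MAPK10 spacer joined to the Streptococcus pyogenes Cas9 guide scaffold. A separate EF-1α core promoter with its intron A expresses puromycin N-acetyltransferase, so that transduced mammalian cells can be selected. A WPRE downstream of this marker enhances transcript expression.

The plasmid does not encode Cas9. It is meant to be used together with a separate Cas9 lentivector or in cells that already express Cas9, to disrupt MAPK10 by CRISPR. It belongs to a human kinome gRNA collection associated with work on optimised sgRNA design. The depositors note that the guide was designed against a GenBank reference sequence that has since been withdrawn.
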