Addgene plasmid #75983: MAPK10 gRNA (BRDN0001148098)
Purpose: 3rd generation lentiviral gRNA plasmid targeting human MAPK10
Depositing lab: John Doench & David Root. Depositing organization: Broad Institute. Publication: Optimized sgRNA design to maximize activity and minimize off-target effects of CRISPR-Cas9. Doench JG, Fusi N, Sullender M, Hegde M, Vaimberg EW, Donovan KF, Smith I, Tothova Z, Wilen C, Orchard R, Virgin HW, Listgarten J, Root DE. Nat Biotechnol. 2016 Jan 18. doi: 10.1038/nbt.3437. PubMed 26780180.
Backbone
  Vector backbone: lentiGuide-Puro
  Backbone manufacturer: Zhang Lab (Addgene plasmid # 52963)
  Vector type: Mammalian Expression, Lentiviral, CRISPR
  Selectable markers: Puromycin
Growth in bacteria
  Bacterial resistance: Ampicillin, 100 μg/mL
  Growth temperature: 37°C
  Growth strain: DH5alpha
  Copy number: High Copy
Gene/Insert
  Gene/Insert name: MAPK10 (alt name: MAPK10)
  gRNA/shRNA sequence: CTGCTGTACCAAATGTTGTG
  Species: H. sapiens (human)
  Entrez Gene: MAPK10 (a.k.a. JNK3, JNK3A, PRKM10, SAPK1b, p493F12, p54bSAPK)
  Promoter: hU6
  Cloning method: Unknown
  Sequencing primers: 5′ U6-F; 3′ pS2-R
Terms and licenses: Academic/Nonprofit Terms; Industry Terms: Not Available to Industry
Depositor comments: The gRNA was designed to target a Genbank reference sequence which has since been removed from the database. Note that this plasmid does NOT contain Cas9. It should be used in conjunction with lentiCas9-Blast (Addgene #52962) or otherwise with cell lines already expressing Cas9. Browse the full kinome gRNA library at http://www.addgene.org/pooled-library/broadgpp-human-kinome/ or visit http://www.broadinstitute.org/rnai/public/ for detailed protocols and information.
How to cite: MAPK10 gRNA (BRDN0001148098) was a gift from John Doench & David Root (Addgene plasmid # 75983 ; http://n2t.net/addgene:75983 ; RRID:Addgene_75983)
