>Addgene plasmid #75983 | MAPK10 gRNA (BRDN0001148098) | depositor partial sequence | sequence record 143443 | Target Sequence
CTGCTGTACCAAATGTTGTG
