>Addgene plasmid #75983 | MAPK10 gRNA (BRDN0001148098) | addgene partial sequence | sequence record 184953 | hU6-F
CGTGACGTAGAAAGTAATAATTTCTTGGGTAGTTTGCAGTTTTAAAATTATGTTTTAAAATGGACTATCA
TATGCTTACCGTAACTTGAAAGTATTTCGATTTCTTGGCTTTATATATCTTGTGGAAAGGACGAAACACC
GCTGCTGTACCAAATGTTGTGGTTTTAGAGCTAGAAATAGCAAGTTAAAATAAGGCTAGTCCGTTATCAA
CTTGAAAAAGTGGCACCGAGTCGGTGCTTTTTTAAGCTTGGCGTAACTAGATCTTGAGACAAATGGCAGT
ATTCATCCACAATTTTAAAAGAAAAGGGGGGATTGGGGGGTACAGTGCAGGGGAAAGAATAGTAGACATA
ATAGCAACAGACATACAAACTAAAGAATTACAAAAACAAATTACAAAAATTCAAAATTTTCGGGTTTATT
ACAGGGACAGCAGAGATCCACTTTGGCGCCGGCTCGAGGGGGCCCGGGTGCAAAGATGGATAAAGTTTTA
AACAGAGAGGAATCTTTGCAGCTAATGGACCTTCTAGGTCTTGAAAGGAGTGGGAATTGGCTCCGGTGCC
CGTCAGTGGG
